Addgene plasmid #66607: pEGFP-Sec16B
Purpose: Expresses Sec16B as a GFP fusion
Depositing lab: David Stephens. Depositing organization: University of Bristol. Publication: Characterization of human Sec16B: indications of specialized, non-redundant functions. Budnik A, Heesom KJ, Stephens DJ. Sci Rep. 2011;1:77. doi: 10.1038/srep00077. Epub 2011 Aug 30. PubMed 22355596.
Backbone
  Vector backbone: pEGFP-C1
  Backbone manufacturer: Clontech
  Vector type: Mammalian Expression
  Selectable markers: Neomycin (select with G418)
Growth in bacteria
  Bacterial resistance: Kanamycin, 50 μg/mL
  Growth temperature: 37°C
  Growth strain: DH5alpha
  Copy number: High Copy
Gene/Insert
  Gene/Insert name: Sec16B
  Species: H. sapiens (human)
  GenBank ID: CAI46016.1
  Entrez Gene: SEC16B (a.k.a. LZTR2, PGPR-p117, RGPR, RGPR-p117, SEC16S)
  Tag / fusion protein: EGFP (N terminal on insert)
Terms and licenses: Academic/Nonprofit Terms; Industry Terms: Not Available to Industry
How to cite: pEGFP-Sec16B was a gift from David Stephens (Addgene plasmid # 66607 ; http://n2t.net/addgene:66607 ; RRID:Addgene_66607)
