[The description below was written by a language model from this plasmid's Addgene catalogue record and pLannotate feature annotations shown in this document.]
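Description:
pEGFP-Sec16B is a mammalian expression plasmid built on the Clontech pEGFP-C1 backbone that produces human Sec16B as a fusion with EGFP at its N terminus. The sequenced plasmid is about 7.9 kb. In bacteria it replicates from a high-copy ColE1/pUC-type origin and is selected with kanamycin. An f1 phage origin is also present, which in principle allows single-stranded DNA production. A single NeoR/KanR (Tn5 aminoglycoside phosphotransferase) gene provides both selections. It is preceded by a bacterial bla-type promoter for kanamycin resistance in E. coli and by the SV40 enhancer/early promoter for G418 selection of transfected mammalian cells, and it is terminated by the HSV TK polyadenylation signal. The short ble, bGH poly(A) and large T antigen fragments called by the annotation software appear to be partial matches within the backbone rather than functional elements.

The expression cassette uses the human cytomegalovirus immediate early enhancer and promoter to drive strong constitutive transcription of the EGFP coding sequence. This is followed after a short linker by the SEC16B open reading frame, with a remnant of the multiple cloning site and the SV40 polyadenylation signal downstream. Sec16B is the shorter of the two human Sec16 homologues. It helps organise endoplasmic reticulum exit sites, is required for ER-to-Golgi cargo export, and has also been implicated in peroxisome biogenesis. The GFP fusion allows the protein's localisation and dynamics to be followed by fluorescence microscopy in transfected cells. This fits the associated study characterising specialised, non-redundant functions of human Sec16B.
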