Features (pLannotate 1.2.2; 15 found; start..end, strand, type, name):
     61..364     +  enhancer       CMV enhancer: human cytomegalovirus immediate early enhancer
    365..568     +  promoter       CMV promoter: human cytomegalovirus (CMV) immediate early promoter
    613..1329    +  CDS            EGFP: EGFP is a basic (constitutively fluorescent) green fluorescent protein published in 1996, derived from Aequorea victoria. It is reported to be a rapidly-maturing weak dimer with moderate acid sensitivity.
   1345..4527    +  CDS            SEC16B: SC16B_HUMAN - Also known as KIAA1928, LZTR2, RGPR, SEC16S. Experimental evidence at protein level: Swiss-Prot protein existence level 1. Plays a role in the organization of the endoplasmic reticulum exit sites (ERES), also known as transitional endoplasmic reticulum (tER). Required for secretory cargo traffic from the endoplasmic reticulum to the Golgi apparatus (PubMed:17192411, PubMed:21768384, PubMed:22355596). Involved in peroxisome biogenesis. Regulates the transport of peroxisomal biogenesis factors PEX3 and PEX16 from the ER to peroxisomes (PubMed:21768384). From Homo sapiens (Human).
   4532..4557    +  misc_feature   MCS (fragment): multiple cloning site
   4574..4658    +  CDS            large T antigen (fragment): large T antigen from SV40 (simian virus 40)
   4681..4802    +  polyA_signal   SV40 poly(A) signal: SV40 polyadenylation signal
   4836..5264    -  rep_origin     f1 ori (sequence partly withheld): f1 bacteriophage origin of replication; arrow indicates direction of (+) strand synthesis
   5291..5395    +  promoter       AmpR promoter: bla
   5397..5754    +  promoter       SV40 promoter: SV40 enhancer and early promoter
   5789..6583    +  CDS            NeoR/KanR: aminoglycoside phosphotransferase from Tn5; aph(3')-II (or nptII); confers resistance to neomycin, kanamycin, and G418 (Geneticin®)
   6604..6756    +  CDS            ble (fragment): BLE_KLEPN - Experimental evidence at protein level: Swiss-Prot protein existence level 1. Binding protein with a strong affinity to the bleomycin family of antibiotics. Binds to CL990; an antimitotic-antibiotic compound. From Klebsiella pneumoniae.
   6815..6862    +  polyA_signal   HSV TK poly(A) signal: herpes simplex virus thymidine kinase polyadenylation signal (Cole and Stacy, 1985)
   6953..6969    -  polyA_signal   bGH poly(A) signal (fragment): bovine growth hormone polyadenylation signal
   7191..7779    +  rep_origin     ori: high-copy-number ColE1/pMB1/pBR322/pUC origin of replication
>Addgene plasmid #66607 | pEGFP-Sec16B | addgene full sequence | sequence record 254164 | Addgene NGS Result
TAGTTATTAATAGTAATCAATTACGGGGTCATTAGTTCATAGCCCATATATGGAGTTCCGCGTTACATAA
CTTACGGTAAATGGCCCGCCTGGCTGACCGCCCAACGACCCCCGCCCATTGACGTCAATAATGACGTATG
TTCCCATAGTAACGCCAATAGGGACTTTCCATTGACGTCAATGGGTGGAGTATTTACGGTAAACTGCCCA
CTTGGCAGTACATCAAGTGTATCATATGCCAAGTACGCCCCCTATTGACGTCAATGACGGTAAATGGCCC
GCCTGGCATTATGCCCAGTACATGACCTTATGGGACTTTCCTACTTGGCAGTACATCTACGTATTAGTCA
TCGCTATTACCATGGTGATGCGGTTTTGGCAGTACATCAATGGGCGTGGATAGCGGTTTGACTCACGGGG
ATTTCCAAGTCTCCACCCCATTGACGTCAATGGGAGTTTGTTTTGGCACCAAAATCAACGGGACTTTCCA
AAATGTCGTAACAACTCCGCCCCATTGACGCAAATGGGCGGTAGGCGTGTACGGTGGGAGGTCTATATAA
GCAGAGCTGGTTTAGTGAACCGTCAGATCCGCTAGCGCTACCGGTCGCCACCATGGTGAGCAAGGGCGAG
GAGCTGTTCACCGGGGTGGTGCCCATCCTGGTCGAGCTGGACGGCGACGTAAACGGCCACAAGTTCAGCG
TGTCCGGCGAGGGCGAGGGCGATGCCACCTACGGCAAGCTGACCCTGAAGTTCATCTGCACCACCGGCAA
GCTGCCCGTGCCCTGGCCCACCCTCGTGACCACCCTGACCTACGGCGTGCAGTGCTTCAGCCGCTACCCC
GACCACATGAAGCAGCACGACTTCTTCAAGTCCGCCATGCCCGAAGGCTACGTCCAGGAGCGCACCATCT
TCTTCAAGGACGACGGCAACTACAAGACCCGCGCCGAGGTGAAGTTCGAGGGCGACACCCTGGTGAACCG
CATCGAGCTGAAGGGCATCGACTTCAAGGAGGACGGCAACATCCTGGGGCACAAGCTGGAGTACAACTAC
AACAGCCACAACGTCTATATCATGGCCGACAAGCAGAAGAACGGCATCAAGGTGAACTTCAAGATCCGCC
ACAACATCGAGGACGGCAGCGTGCAGCTCGCCGACCACTACCAGCAGAACACCCCCATCGGCGACGGCCC
CGTGCTGCTGCCCGACAACCACTACCTGAGCACCCAGTCCGCCCTGAGCAAAGACCCCAACGAGAAGCGC
GATCACATGGTCCTGCTGGAGTTCGTGACCGCCGCCGGGATCACTCTCGGCATGGACGAGCTGTACAAGT
CCGGACTCAGATCTATGGAACTTTGGGCTCCCCAGAGGCTGCCCCAGACACGAGGGAAGGCCACAGCACC
CTCAAAGGATCCAGACCGAGGGTTTCGGAGAGATGGACATCATCGGCCTGTCCCTCACTCTTGGCACAAT
GGAGAGAGGTTTCACCAATGGCAAGACAACCGTGGGAGCCCCCAGCCACAGCAGGAGCCCAGGGCAGACC
ATCAGCAGCAGCCCCATTATGCATCCAGGCCAGGGGACTGGCATCAGCCTGTGTCTGGAGTTGACTATTA
CGAAGGTGGTTATCGCAATCAGTTGTATTCAAGGCCAGGTTATGAGAATTCATATCAGAGCTATCAGTCT
CCCACAATGAGGGAGGAATATGCTTATGGAAGTTATTACTATCATGGACACCCACAGTGGCTGCGGGAAG
AAAGAGTGCCAAGGCAACGGAGTCCTTATATCTGGCACGAAGATTACCGAGAGCAAAAGTACCTTGATGA
ACATCATTATGAAAACCAGCACAGTCCATTTGGAACAAATAGTGAGACCCACTTCCAATCTAACAGTAGG
AACCCTTGTAAAGACAGCCCTGCTTCCAACTCTGGACAGGAGTGGCCGGGGGAGCTGTTTCCAGGGAGCC
TGCTTGCTGAGGCCCAGAAAAATAAGCCATCATTGGCTAGTGAGTCCAACCTTCTCCAGCAGCGTGAGTC
TGGTCTCAGCTCCAGCAGCTATGAGCTCAGTCAGTACATCAGAGATGCCCCGGAGCGGGATGATCCCCCA
GCTTCAGCAGCTTGGAGTCCAGTTCAGGCTGAAGATGTCTCCTCAGCTGGTCCCAAAGCACCCATGAAGT
TCTACATCCCTCATGTTCCTGTGAGTTTCGGGCCAGGAGGTCAGCTGGTGCATGTAGGTCCCAGCTCTCC
CACTGACGGGCAAGCAGCCCTTGTTGAACTGCACAGCATGGAGGTTATTCTTAATGATTCCGAAGAGCAA
GAGGAGATGAGAAGTTTCTCAGGACCCTTGATTAGGGAAGATGTACATAAGGTGGATATTATGACGTTTT
GCCAGCAGAAAGCAGCTCAGAGCTGCAAATCTGAGACACTGGGGAGCAGAGACTCAGCTCTACTGTGGCA
GCTCTTGGTTCTCCTTTGTCGCCAGAATGGGTCCATGGTGGGGTCTGACATCGCTGAGCTGCTAATGCAA
GACTGCAAGAAGCTGGAGAAGTACAAGCGGCAGCCCCCTGTGGCCAACCTCATCAACCTGACCGATGAGG
ACTGGCCAGTGCTGAGCTCTGGGACCCCGAACCTGCTCACGGGAGAGATCCCCCCCAGTGTGGAGACACC
TGCGCAGATCGTGGAGAAATTCACTAGGCTGCTCTACTATGGAAGGAAGAAGGAAGCCTTGGAGTGGGCC
ATGAAGAACCACTTGTGGGGCCATGCTTTGTTCCTGTCCAGCAAGATGGACCCACAGACCTACAGCTGGG
TCATGAGTGGCTTCACCAGCACGCTGGCGCTCAATGACCCACTGCAGACCCTCTTCCAGCTCATGTCGGG
GAGGATTCCACAGGCAACCACGTGTTGTGGAGAAAAGCAGTGGGGAGACTGGAGGCCTCACTTGGCTGTG
ATTCTGTCGAATCAGGCTGGGGACCCAGAGCTGTATCAGCGTGCGATTGTTGCCATTGGGGACACCCTGG
CTGGGAAGGGGCTTGTGGAGGCAGCTCACTTCTGCTATCTCATGGCTCACGTGCCCTTTGGCCACTACAC
CGTGAAGACAGACCATCTGGTCTTGCTGGGCAGCAGCCACAGTCAAGAGTTTTTGAAATTTGCAACAACT
GAGGCAATCCAGAGGACGGAAATCTTCGAGTACTGTCAGATGCTGGGCCGCCCCAAATCCTTCATCCCTT
CTTTCCAGGTGTATAAGCTCCTTTATGCTTCCCGTCTGGCAGATTATGGCCTCGTGTCCCAGGCTTTGCA
TTACTGCGAAGCCATTGGTGCAGCTGTCTTGAGCCAGGGAGAGAGCAGTCACCCTGTGCTATTAGTGGAA
CTCATCAAGCTAGCAGAGAAACTGAAGCTGTCAGATCCTCTGGTTTTAGAAAGACGCAGTGGAGACAGGG
ACCTGGAGCCAGATTGGCTAGCGCAACTTCGGAGGCAGCTGGAGCAAAAGGTAGCAGGAGACATTGGGGA
TCCTCATCCTACTCGCTCAGATATTTCGGGAGCCGGAGGAACAACAACAGAAAACACTTTCTACCAGGAC
TTTTCTGGATGTCAAGGCTACTCTGAAGCCCCTGGGTACCGCTCAGCTCTGTGGCTGACACCTGAGCAGA
CCTGCCTGCTCCAGCCCAGCCCACAGCAGCCCTTTCCCCTCCAGCCGGGCTCCTACCCAGCAGGAGGGGG
TGCAGGGCAGACAGGGACACCGAGGCCTTTTTACTCAGTTCCTGAGACCCATCTACCAGGGACTGGCAGC
AGCGTGGCAGTGACAGAGGCCACTGGAGGAACAGTCTGGGAGGAAATGCTGCAGACACACCTGGGCCCTG
GAGAGAACACAGTGTCTCAAGAAACTTCCCATCCTCCTGATGGCCAAGAGGTCATTTCCAAACCACAGAC
ACCATTGGCTGCTAGAGCACGAAGTATTTCTGAGAGTTCCGCCAATTCAGCCAAGGAGGATGAGAAGGAG
TCCTCTGATGAGGCTGATAAAAACTCTCCCCGAAATACTGCCCAGAGAGGCAAGCTCGGAGATGGGAAGG
AGCATACAAAGAGCTCAGGGTTTGGCTGGTTCAGCTGGTTTCGATCGAAGCCCACCAAGAACGCATCCCC
CTCTGGAGACGAGGACTCCTCAGACAGCCCTGACTCTGAGGAGACCCCCAGAGCATCTTCTCCCCACCAG
GCTGGCCTGGGCCTCTCACTGACACCTTCCCCTGAGTCCCCACCTCTGCCGGATGTTAGTGCCTTCTCCA
GGGGCAGAGGTGGGGGTGAAGGCCGAGGATCCGCATCCAGCGGGGGAGCAGCTGCAGGTGCTGGGGTTGG
AGGCTTGTCTGGACCAGAGAGTGTTTCCTTTGAGCTCTGCTCCAACCCTGGTGTTCTTCTTCCTCCACCT
GCCTTAAAAGGGGCTGTTCCTCTTTACAACCCATCTCAGGTGCCTCAGCTGCCCACGGCCACTAGCCTGA
ATCGGCCAAATCGCCTAGCGCAGCGTCGCTATCCCACCCAGCCATGCTGACTCGACGGTACCGCGGGCCC
GGGATCCACCGGATCTAGATAACTGATCATAATCAGCCATACCACATTTGTAGAGGTTTTACTTGCTTTA
AAAAACCTCCCACACCTCCCCCTGAACCTGAAACATAAAATGAATGCAATTGTTGTTGTTAACTTGTTTA
TTGCAGCTTATAATGGTTACAAATAAAGCAATAGCATCACAAATTTCACAAATAAAGCATTTTTTTCACT
GCATTCTAGTTGTGGTTTGTCCAAACTCATCAATGTATCTTAACGCGTAAATTGTAAGCGTTAATATTTT
GTTAAAATTCGCGTTAAATTTTTGTTAAATCAGCTCATTTTTTAACCAATAGGCCGAAATCGGCAAAATC
CCTTATAAATCAAAAGAATAGACCGAGATAGGGT
[37 nt withheld, positions 4935-4971]
AAAGAACGTGGACTCCAACGTCAAAGG
[49 nt withheld, positions 4999-5047]
T
[91 nt withheld, positions 5049-5139]
G
[124 nt withheld, positions 5141-5264]
CAGGTGGCACTTTTCGGGGAAATGTGCGCGGAACCCCTATTTGTTTATTTTTCTAAATACATTCAAATAT
GTATCCGCTCATGAGACAATAACCCTGATAAATGCTTCAATAATATTGAAAAAGGAAGAGTCCTGAGGCG
GAAAGAACCAGCTGTGGAATGTGTGTCAGTTAGGGTGTGGAAAGTCCCCAGGCTCCCCAGCAGGCAGAAG
TATGCAAAGCATGCATCTCAATTAGTCAGCAACCAGGTGTGGAAAGTCCCCAGGCTCCCCAGCAGGCAGA
AGTATGCAAAGCATGCATCTCAATTAGTCAGCAACCATAGTCCCGCCCCTAACTCCGCCCATCCCGCCCC
TAACTCCGCCCAGTTCCGCCCATTCTCCGCCCCATGGCTGACTAATTTTTTTTATTTATGCAGAGGCCGA
GGCCGCCTCGGCCTCTGAGCTATTCCAGAAGTAGTGAGGAGGCTTTTTTGGAGGCCTAGGCTTTTGCAAA
GATCGATCAAGAGACAGGATGAGGATCGTTTCGCATGATTGAACAAGATGGATTGCACGCAGGTTCTCCG
GCCGCTTGGGTGGAGAGGCTATTCGGCTATGACTGGGCACAACAGACAATCGGCTGCTCTGATGCCGCCG
TGTTCCGGCTGTCAGCGCAGGGGCGCCCGGTTCTTTTTGTCAAGACCGACCTGTCCGGTGCCCTGAATGA
ACTGCAAGACGAGGCAGCGCGGCTATCGTGGCTGGCCACGACGGGCGTTCCTTGCGCAGCTGTGCTCGAC
GTTGTCACTGAAGCGGGAAGGGACTGGCTGCTATTGGGCGAAGTGCCGGGGCAGGATCTCCTGTCATCTC
ACCTTGCTCCTGCCGAGAAAGTATCCATCATGGCTGATGCAATGCGGCGGCTGCATACGCTTGATCCGGC
TACCTGCCCATTCGACCACCAAGCGAAACATCGCATCGAGCGAGCACGTACTCGGATGGAAGCCGGTCTT
GTCGATCAGGATGATCTGGACGAAGAGCATCAGGGGCTCGCGCCAGCCGAACTGTTCGCCAGGCTCAAGG
CGAGCATGCCCGACGGCGAGGATCTCGTCGTGACCCATGGCGATGCCTGCTTGCCGAATATCATGGTGGA
AAATGGCCGCTTTTCTGGATTCATCGACTGTGGCCGGCTGGGTGTGGCGGACCGCTATCAGGACATAGCG
TTGGCTACCCGTGATATTGCTGAAGAGCTTGGCGGCGAATGGGCTGACCGCTTCCTCGTGCTTTACGGTA
TCGCCGCTCCCGATTCGCAGCGCATCGCCTTCTATCGCCTTCTTGACGAGTTCTTCTGAGCGGGACTCTG
GGGTTCGAAATGACCGACCAAGCGACGCCCAACCTGCCATCACGAGATTTCGATTCCACCGCCGCCTTCT
ATGAAAGGTTGGGCTTCGGAATCGTTTTCCGGGACGCCGGCTGGATGATCCTCCAGCGCGGGGATCTCAT
GCTGGAGTTCTTCGCCCACCCTAGGGGGAGGCTAACTGAAACACGGAAGGAGACAATACCGGAAGGAACC
CGCGCTATGACGGCAATAAAAAGACAGAATAAAACGCACGGTGTTGGGTCGTTTGTTCATAAACGCGGGG
TTCGGTCCCAGGGCTGGCACTCTGTCGATACCCCACCGAGACCCCATTGGGGCCAATACGCCCGCGTTTC
TTCCTTTTCCCCACCCCACCCCCCAAGTTCGGGTGAAGGCCCAGGGCTCGCAGCCAACGTCGGGGCGGCA
GGCCCTGCCATAGCCTCAGGTTACTCATATATACTTTAGATTGATTTAAAACTTCATTTTTAATTTAAAA
GGATCTAGGTGAAGATCCTTTTTGATAATCTCATGACCAAAATCCCTTAACGTGAGTTTTCGTTCCACTG
AGCGTCAGACCCCGTAGAAAAGATCAAAGGATCTTCTTGAGATCCTTTTTTTCTGCGCGTAATCTGCTGC
TTGCAAACAAAAAAACCACCGCTACCAGCGGTGGTTTGTTTGCCGGATCAAGAGCTACCAACTCTTTTTC
CGAAGGTAACTGGCTTCAGCAGAGCGCAGATACCAAATACTGTTCTTCTAGTGTAGCCGTAGTTAGGCCA
CCACTTCAAGAACTCTGTAGCACCGCCTACATACCTCGCTCTGCTAATCCTGTTACCAGTGGCTGCTGCC
AGTGGCGATAAGTCGTGTCTTACCGGGTTGGACTCAAGACGATAGTTACCGGATAAGGCGCAGCGGTCGG
GCTGAACGGGGGGTTCGTGCACACAGCCCAGCTTGGAGCGAACGACCTACACCGAACTGAGATACCTACA
GCGTGAGCTATGAGAAAGCGCCACGCTTCCCGAAGGGAGAAAGGCGGACAGGTATCCGGTAAGCGGCAGG
GTCGGAACAGGAGAGCGCACGAGGGAGCTTCCAGGGGGAAACGCCTGGTATCTTTATAGTCCTGTCGGGT
TTCGCCACCTCTGACTTGAGCGTCGATTTTTGTGATGCTCGTCAGGGGGGCGGAGCCTATGGAAAAACGC
CAGCAACGCGGCCTTTTTACGGTTCCTGGCCTTTTGCTGGCCTTTTGCTCACATGTTCTTTCCTGCGTTA
TCCCCTGATTCTGTGGATAACCGTATTACCGCCATGCAT
