>Addgene plasmid #66607 | pEGFP-Sec16B | addgene partial sequence | sequence record 116753 | CMV-F 5'-CGCAAATGGGCGGTAGGCGTG-3'
GCAGAGCTGGTTTAGTGAACCGTCAGATCCGCTAGCGCTACCGGTCGCCACCATGGTGAGCAAGGGCGAG
GAGCTGTTCACCGGGGTGGTGCCCATCCTGGTCGAGCTGGACGGCGACGTAAACGGCCACAAGTTCAGCG
TGTCCGGCGAGGGCGAGGGCGATGCCACCTACGGCAAGCTGACCCTGAAGTTCATCTGCACCACCGGCAA
GCTGCCCGTGCCCTGGCCCACCCTCGTGACCACCCTGACCTACGGCGTGCAGTGCTTCAGCCGCTACCCC
GACCACATGAAGCAGCACGACTTCTTCAAGTCCGCCATGCCCGAAGGCTACGTCCAGGAGCGCACCATCT
TCTTCAAGGACGACGGCAACTACAAGACCCGCGCCGAGGTGAAGTTCGAGGGCGACACCCTGGTGAACCG
CATCGAGCTGAAGGGCATCGACTTCAAGGAGGACGGCAACATCCTGGGGCACAAGCTGGAGTACAACTAC
AACAGCCACAACGTCTATATCATGGCCGACAAGCAGAAGAACGGCATCAAGGTGAACTTCAAGATCCGCC
ACAACATCGAGGACGGCAGCGTGCAGCTCGCCGACCACTACCAGCAGAACACCCCCATCGGCGACGGCCC
CGTGCTGCTGCCCGACAACCACTACCTGAGCACCCAGTCCGCCCTGAGCAAAGACCCCAACGAGAAGCGC
GATCACATGGTCCTGCTGGAGTTCGTGACCGCCGCCGGGATCACTCTCGGCATGGACGAGCTGTACAAGT
CCGGACTCAGATCTAT
