>Addgene plasmid #66607 | pEGFP-Sec16B | addgene partial sequence | sequence record 116756 | SV40pA-R 5'-GAAATTTGTGATGCTATTGC-3'
TTGCATTCATTTTATGTTTCAGGTTCAGGGGGAGGTGTGGGAGGTTTTTTAAAGCAAGTAAAACCTCTAC
AAATGTGGTATGGCTGATTATGATCAGTTATCTAGATCCGGTGGATCCCGGGCCCGCGGTACCGTCGAGT
CAGCATGGCTGGGTGGGATAGCGACGCTGCGCTAGGCGATTTGGCCGATTCAGGCTAGTGGCCGTGGGCA
GCTGAGGCACCTGAGATGGGTTGTAAAGAGGAACAGCCCCTTTTAAGGCAGGTGGAGGAAGAAGAACACC
AGGGTTGGAGCAGAGCTCAAAGGAAACACTCTCTGGTCCAGACAAGCCTCCAACCCCAGCACCTGCAGCT
GCTCCCCCGCTGGATGCGGATCCTCGGCCTTCACCCCCACCTCTGCCCCTGGAGAAGGCACTAACATCCG
GCAGAGGTGGGGACTCAGGGGAAGGTGTCAGTGAGAGGCCCAGGCCAGCCTGGTGGGGAGAAGATGCTCT
GGGGGTCTCCTCAGAGTCAGGGCTGTCTGAGGAGTCCTCGTCTCCAGAGGGGGATGCGTTCTTGGTGGGC
TTCGATCGAAACCAGCTGAACCAGCCAAACCCTGAGCTCTTTGTATGCTCCTTCCCATCTCCGAGCTTGC
CTCTCTGGGCAGTATTTCGGGGAGAGTTTTTATCAGCCTCATCAGAGGACTCCTTCTCATCCTCCTTGGC
TGAATTGGCGGAACTCTCAG
