>Addgene plasmid #66607 | pEGFP-Sec16B | addgene partial sequence | sequence record 118106 | EGFP-C 5'-CATGGTCCTGCTGGAGTTCGTG-3'
GTCCGGACTCAGATCTATGGAACTTTGGGCTCCCCAGAGGCTGCCCCAGACACGAGGGAAGGCCACAGCA
CCCTCAAAGGATCCAGACCGAGGGTTTCGGAGAGATGGACATCATCGGCCTGTCCCTCACTCTTGGCACA
ATGGAGAGAGGTTTCACCAATGGCAAGACAACCGTGGGAGCCCCCAGCCACAGCAGGAGCCCAGGGCAGA
CCATCAGCAGCAGCCCCATTATGCATCCAGGCCAGGGGACTGGCATCAGCCTGTGTCTGGAGTTGACTAT
TACGAAGGTGGTTATCGCAATCAGTTGTATTCAAGGCCAGGTTATGAGAATTCATATCAGAGCTATCAGT
CTCCCACAATGAGGGAGGAATATGCTTATGGAAGTTATTACTATCATGGACACCCACAGTGGCTGCGGGA
AGAAAGAGTGCCAAGGCAACGGAGTCCTTATATCTGGCACGAAGATTACCGAGAGCAAAAGTACCTTGAT
GAACATCATTATGAAAACCAGCACAGTCCATTTGGAACAAATAGTGAGACCCACTTCCAATCTAACAGTA
GGAACCCTTGTAAAGACAGCCCTGCTTCCAACTCTGGACAGGAGTGGCCGGGGGAGCTGTTTCCAGGGAG
CCTGCTTGCTGAGGCCCAGAAAAATAAGCCATCATTGGCTAGTGAGTCCAACCTTCTCCAGCAGCGTGAG
TCTGGTCTCAGCTCCAGCAGCTATGAGCTCAGTCAGTACATCAGAGATG
